Addgene plasmid #146455: pT7-EGFP-C1-HsRCK-K135A_H
Purpose: Mammalian Expression of HsRck-K135A
Depositing lab: Elisa Izaurralde. Depositing organization: Max Planck Institute for Developmental Biology.
Backbone
  Vector backbone: Unknown
  Vector type: Mammalian Expression
Growth in bacteria
  Bacterial resistance: Kanamycin, 50 μg/mL
  Growth temperature: 37°C
  Growth strain: DH5alpha
  Copy number: High Copy
Gene/Insert
  Gene/Insert name: HsRck-K135A (alt name: DDX6)
  Species: H. sapiens (human)
  Entrez Gene: DDX6 (a.k.a. HLR2, IDDILF, P54, RCK, Rck/p54)
  Cloning method: Unknown
Terms and licenses: Academic/Nonprofit Terms; Industry Terms: Not Available to Industry
Depositor comments: ORF extracted from NCBI: NM_004397.3 Plasmids from this collection were made available to the research community and donated after the lab closed. Please note that the sequence provided by the depositing laboratory may be theoretical/predicted or based on Sanger sequencing results. There may be discrepancies between sequencing results obtained by Addgene and the depositor sequence. If an Addgene verified sequence is not available, please contact before placing your order to request that our lab fully sequence the plasmid.
How to cite: pT7-EGFP-C1-HsRCK-K135A_H was a gift from Elisa Izaurralde (Addgene plasmid # 146455 ; http://n2t.net/addgene:146455 ; RRID:Addgene_146455)
