[The description below was written by a language model from this plasmid's Addgene catalogue record and pLannotate feature annotations shown in this document.]
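Description:
pT7-EGFP-C1-HsRCK-K135A_H is a 6,188-nt mammalian expression plasmid that produces human DDX6 (also called RCK or p54) carrying a K135A substitution as a fusion to the C-terminus of EGFP. The catalogue lists the backbone as unknown, but the name and the annotated layout point to an EGFP-C1-style vector with an added T7 promoter. It replicates in E. coli at high copy from a ColE1/pUC-type origin and also carries an f1 origin for single-stranded DNA production. A single NeoR/KanR (Tn5 aminoglycoside phosphotransferase) cassette sits behind tandem bacterial (bla) and SV40 early promoters and ends in an HSV TK polyadenylation signal. It therefore gives kanamycin resistance in bacteria and G418 selection in mammalian cells.

The expression unit consists of the CMV immediate-early enhancer and promoter, followed by a T7 promoter, the EGFP coding sequence, the DDX6 open reading frame, residual multiple cloning site sequence and an SV40 poly(A) signal. The T7 promoter upstream of EGFP would in principle allow in vitro transcription of the fusion with T7 RNA polymerase. Several short annotations (the HIV-1 LTR, SV40 large T antigen, ble and bGH poly(A) fragments) are probably incidental sequence matches within standard backbone regions rather than functional elements.

DDX6 is a DEAD-box protein required for P-body formation and involved in storage of translationally repressed mRNAs and in decapping. The record does not state what the K135A mutation is meant to disrupt. The stated purpose is simply mammalian expression of the mutant, and the EGFP tag would permit fluorescence localisation or tag-based detection alongside the wild-type protein. The deposited sequence may be theoretical or based on Sanger sequencing rather than fully verified.
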