Features (pLannotate 1.2.2; 17 found; start..end, strand, type, name):
     61..364     +  enhancer       CMV enhancer: human cytomegalovirus immediate early enhancer
    365..568     +  promoter       CMV promoter: human cytomegalovirus (CMV) immediate early promoter
    564..597     +  LTR            5' LTR (truncated) (fragment): truncated 5' long terminal repeat (LTR) from HIV-1
    613..631     +  promoter       T7 promoter: promoter for bacteriophage T7 RNA polymerase
    665..1381    +  CDS            EGFP: EGFP is a basic (constitutively fluorescent) green fluorescent protein published in 1996, derived from Aequorea victoria. It is reported to be a rapidly-maturing weak dimer with moderate acid sensitivity.
   1397..2812    +  CDS            DDX6 (sequence partly withheld): DDX6_HUMAN - Also known as HLR2, RCK. Experimental evidence at protein level: Swiss-Prot protein existence level 1. Essential for the formation of P-bodies, cytosolic membrane- less ribonucleoprotein granules involved in RNA metabolism through the coordinated storage of mRNAs encoding regulatory functions (PubMed:25995375, PubMed:27342281, PubMed:31422817). Plays a role in P- bodies to coordinate the storage of translationally inactive mRNAs in the cytoplasm and prevent their degradation (PubMed:27342281). In the process of mRNA degradation, plays a role in mRNA decapping (PubMed:16364915). Bl
   2817..2852    +  misc_feature   MCS (fragment): multiple cloning site
   2869..2953    +  CDS            large T antigen (fragment): large T antigen from SV40 (simian virus 40)
   2976..3097    +  polyA_signal   SV40 poly(A) signal: SV40 polyadenylation signal
   3131..3559    -  rep_origin     f1 ori (sequence partly withheld): f1 bacteriophage origin of replication; arrow indicates direction of (+) strand synthesis
   3586..3690    +  promoter       AmpR promoter: bla
   3692..4049    +  promoter       SV40 promoter: SV40 enhancer and early promoter
   4084..4878    +  CDS            NeoR/KanR: aminoglycoside phosphotransferase from Tn5; aph(3')-II (or nptII); confers resistance to neomycin, kanamycin, and G418 (Geneticin®)
   4899..5051    +  CDS            ble (fragment): BLE_KLEPN - Experimental evidence at protein level: Swiss-Prot protein existence level 1. Binding protein with a strong affinity to the bleomycin family of antibiotics. Binds to CL990; an antimitotic-antibiotic compound. From Klebsiella pneumoniae.
   5110..5157    +  polyA_signal   HSV TK poly(A) signal: herpes simplex virus thymidine kinase polyadenylation signal (Cole and Stacy, 1985)
   5248..5264    -  polyA_signal   bGH poly(A) signal (fragment): bovine growth hormone polyadenylation signal
   5486..6074    +  rep_origin     ori: high-copy-number ColE1/pMB1/pBR322/pUC origin of replication
>Addgene plasmid #146455 | pT7-EGFP-C1-HsRCK-K135A_H | depositor full sequence | sequence record 288900 | Full Sequence
TAGTTATTAATAGTAATCAATTACGGGGTCATTAGTTCATAGCCCATATATGGAGTTCCGCGTTACATAA
CTTACGGTAAATGGCCCGCCTGGCTGACCGCCCAACGACCCCCGCCCATTGACGTCAATAATGACGTATG
TTCCCATAGTAACGCCAATAGGGACTTTCCATTGACGTCAATGGGTGGAGTATTTACGGTAAACTGCCCA
CTTGGCAGTACATCAAGTGTATCATATGCCAAGTACGCCCCCTATTGACGTCAATGACGGTAAATGGCCC
GCCTGGCATTATGCCCAGTACATGACCTTATGGGACTTTCCTACTTGGCAGTACATCTACGTATTAGTCA
TCGCTATTACCATGGTGATGCGGTTTTGGCAGTACATCAATGGGCGTGGATAGCGGTTTGACTCACGGGG
ATTTCCAAGTCTCCACCCCATTGACGTCAATGGGAGTTTGTTTTGGCACCAAAATCAACGGGACTTTCCA
AAATGTCGTAACAACTCCGCCCCATTGACGCAAATGGGCGGTAGGCGTGTACGGTGGGAGGTCTATATAA
GCAGAGCTCTCTGGCTAACTAGAGAACCCACTGCTTACTGGCTTATCGAAATTAATACGACTCACTATAG
GGAGACCCAAGCTCTAGCGCTACCGGTCGCCACCATGGTGAGCAAGGGCGAGGAGCTGTTCACCGGGGTG
GTGCCCATCCTGGTCGAGCTGGACGGCGACGTAAACGGCCACAAGTTCAGCGTGTCCGGCGAGGGCGAGG
GCGATGCCACCTACGGCAAGCTGACCCTGAAGTTCATCTGCACCACCGGCAAGCTGCCCGTGCCCTGGCC
CACCCTCGTGACCACCCTGACCTACGGCGTGCAGTGCTTCAGCCGCTACCCCGACCACATGAAGCAGCAC
GACTTCTTCAAGTCCGCCATGCCCGAAGGCTACGTCCAGGAGCGCACCATCTTCTTCAAGGACGACGGCA
ACTACAAGACCCGCGCCGAGGTGAAGTTCGAGGGCGACACCCTGGTGAACCGCATCGAGCTGAAGGGCAT
CGACTTCAAGGAGGACGGCAACATCCTGGGGCACAAGCTGGAGTACAACTACAACAGCCACAACGTCTAT
ATCATGGCCGACAAGCAGAAGAACGGCATCAAGGTGAACTTCAAGATCCGCCACAACATCGAGGACGGCA
GCGTGCAGCTCGCCGACCACTACCAGCAGAACACCCCCATCGGCGACGGCCCCGTGCTGCTGCCCGACAA
CCACTACCTGAGCACCCAGTCCGCCCTGAGCAAAGACCCCAACGAGAAGCGCGATCACATGGTCCTGCTG
GAGTTCGTGACCGCCGCCGGGATCACTCTCGGCATGGACGAGCTGTACAAGTCCGGACTCAGATCTATGG
GTCTGTCCAGTCAAAATGGTCAGCTGAGAGGCCCTGTGAAACCCACTGGTGGCCCTGGAGGAGGGGGCAC
ACAGACACAGCAACAGATGAACCAGCTGAAAAACACCAACACAATCAATAATGGCACTCAGCAGCAAGCA
CAGAGTATGACCACCACTATTAAACCTGGTGATGACTGGAAAAAGACTTTAAAACTCCCTCCAAAGGATC
TAAGAATCAAAACTTCGGATGTGACCTCCACAAAAGGAAATGAGTTTGAAGATTACTGTTTGAAACGGGA
GTTACTGATGGGAATTTTTGAAATGGGCTGGGAAAAGCCATCTCCTATTCAGGAGGAGAGCATTCCCATT
GCTTTATCTGGTAGGGATATCTTAGCTAGAGCAAAAAATGGAACAGGCGCAAGCGGTGCCTACCTCATTC
CCTTACTTGAACGGCTAGACCTGAAGAAGGACAATATACAAGCAATGGTGATTGTTCCCACTAGAGAACT
TGCTCTACAGGTCAGTCAAATTTGCATCCAGGTCAGCAAACACATGGGAGGGGCCAAAGTGATGGCAACC
ACAGGAGGAACCAATTTACGAGATGACATAATGAGGCTTGATGATACAGTGCACGTGGTGATTGCTACCC
CTGGGAGAATCCTGGATCTTATTAAGAAAGGAGTAGCAAAGGTTGATCATGTCCAGATGATAGTATTGGA
TGAGGCAGATAAGTTGCTGTCACAGGATTTTGTGCAGATAATGGAGGATATTATTCTCACGCTACCTAAA
AACAGGCAGATTTTACTATATTCCGCTACTTTCCCTCTTAGTGTACAGAAGTTCATGAATTCCCATTTGC
AGAAACCCTATGAGATTAACCTGATGGAG
[501 nt withheld, positions 2270-2770]
GTGGCAGAATACCACAGCGAGCCTGTAGAAGATGAGAAACCTTAACAATTCTGCAGTCGACGGTACCGCG
GGCCCGGGATCCACCGGATCTAGATAACTGATCATAATCAGCCATACCACATTTGTAGAGGTTTTACTTG
CTTTAAAAAACCTCCCACACCTCCCCCTGAACCTGAAACATAAAATGAATGCAATTGTTGTTGTTAACTT
GTTTATTGCAGCTTATAATGGTTACAAATAAAGCAATAGCATCACAAATTTCACAAATAAAGCATTTTTT
TCACTGCATTCTAGTTGTGGTTTGTCCAAACTCATCAATGTATCTTAACGCGTAAATTGTAAGCGTTAAT
ATTTTGTTAAAATTCGCGTTAAATTTTTGTTAAATCAGCTCATTTTTTAACCAATAGGCCGAAATCGGCA
AAATCCCTTATAAATCAAAAGAATAGACCGAGATAGGGT
[37 nt withheld, positions 3230-3266]
AAAGAACGTGGACTCCAACGTCAAAGG
[49 nt withheld, positions 3294-3342]
T
[91 nt withheld, positions 3344-3434]
G
[124 nt withheld, positions 3436-3559]
CAGGTGGCACTTTTCGGGGAAATGTGCGCGGAACCCCTATTTGTTTATTTTTCTAAATACATTCAAATAT
GTATCCGCTCATGAGACAATAACCCTGATAAATGCTTCAATAATATTGAAAAAGGAAGAGTCCTGAGGCG
GAAAGAACCAGCTGTGGAATGTGTGTCAGTTAGGGTGTGGAAAGTCCCCAGGCTCCCCAGCAGGCAGAAG
TATGCAAAGCATGCATCTCAATTAGTCAGCAACCAGGTGTGGAAAGTCCCCAGGCTCCCCAGCAGGCAGA
AGTATGCAAAGCATGCATCTCAATTAGTCAGCAACCATAGTCCCGCCCCTAACTCCGCCCATCCCGCCCC
TAACTCCGCCCAGTTCCGCCCATTCTCCGCCCCATGGCTGACTAATTTTTTTTATTTATGCAGAGGCCGA
GGCCGCCTCGGCCTCTGAGCTATTCCAGAAGTAGTGAGGAGGCTTTTTTGGAGGCCTAGGCTTTTGCAAA
GATCGATCAAGAGACAGGATGAGGATCGTTTCGCATGATTGAACAAGATGGATTGCACGCAGGTTCTCCG
GCCGCTTGGGTGGAGAGGCTATTCGGCTATGACTGGGCACAACAGACAATCGGCTGCTCTGATGCCGCCG
TGTTCCGGCTGTCAGCGCAGGGGCGCCCGGTTCTTTTTGTCAAGACCGACCTGTCCGGTGCCCTGAATGA
ACTGCAAGACGAGGCAGCGCGGCTATCGTGGCTGGCCACGACGGGCGTTCCTTGCGCAGCTGTGCTCGAC
GTTGTCACTGAAGCGGGAAGGGACTGGCTGCTATTGGGCGAAGTGCCGGGGCAGGATCTCCTGTCATCTC
ACCTTGCTCCTGCCGAGAAAGTATCCATCATGGCTGATGCAATGCGGCGGCTGCATACGCTTGATCCGGC
TACCTGCCCATTCGACCACCAAGCGAAACATCGCATCGAGCGAGCACGTACTCGGATGGAAGCCGGTCTT
GTCGATCAGGATGATCTGGACGAAGAGCATCAGGGGCTCGCGCCAGCCGAACTGTTCGCCAGGCTCAAGG
CGAGCATGCCCGACGGCGAGGATCTCGTCGTGACCCATGGCGATGCCTGCTTGCCGAATATCATGGTGGA
AAATGGCCGCTTTTCTGGATTCATCGACTGTGGCCGGCTGGGTGTGGCGGACCGCTATCAGGACATAGCG
TTGGCTACCCGTGATATTGCTGAAGAGCTTGGCGGCGAATGGGCTGACCGCTTCCTCGTGCTTTACGGTA
TCGCCGCTCCCGATTCGCAGCGCATCGCCTTCTATCGCCTTCTTGACGAGTTCTTCTGAGCGGGACTCTG
GGGTTCGAAATGACCGACCAAGCGACGCCCAACCTGCCATCACGAGATTTCGATTCCACCGCCGCCTTCT
ATGAAAGGTTGGGCTTCGGAATCGTTTTCCGGGACGCCGGCTGGATGATCCTCCAGCGCGGGGATCTCAT
GCTGGAGTTCTTCGCCCACCCTAGGGGGAGGCTAACTGAAACACGGAAGGAGACAATACCGGAAGGAACC
CGCGCTATGACGGCAATAAAAAGACAGAATAAAACGCACGGTGTTGGGTCGTTTGTTCATAAACGCGGGG
TTCGGTCCCAGGGCTGGCACTCTGTCGATACCCCACCGAGACCCCATTGGGGCCAATACGCCCGCGTTTC
TTCCTTTTCCCCACCCCACCCCCCAAGTTCGGGTGAAGGCCCAGGGCTCGCAGCCAACGTCGGGGCGGCA
GGCCCTGCCATAGCCTCAGGTTACTCATATATACTTTAGATTGATTTAAAACTTCATTTTTAATTTAAAA
GGATCTAGGTGAAGATCCTTTTTGATAATCTCATGACCAAAATCCCTTAACGTGAGTTTTCGTTCCACTG
AGCGTCAGACCCCGTAGAAAAGATCAAAGGATCTTCTTGAGATCCTTTTTTTCTGCGCGTAATCTGCTGC
TTGCAAACAAAAAAACCACCGCTACCAGCGGTGGTTTGTTTGCCGGATCAAGAGCTACCAACTCTTTTTC
CGAAGGTAACTGGCTTCAGCAGAGCGCAGATACCAAATACTGTCCTTCTAGTGTAGCCGTAGTTAGGCCA
CCACTTCAAGAACTCTGTAGCACCGCCTACATACCTCGCTCTGCTAATCCTGTTACCAGTGGCTGCTGCC
AGTGGCGATAAGTCGTGTCTTACCGGGTTGGACTCAAGACGATAGTTACCGGATAAGGCGCAGCGGTCGG
GCTGAACGGGGGGTTCGTGCACACAGCCCAGCTTGGAGCGAACGACCTACACCGAACTGAGATACCTACA
GCGTGAGCTATGAGAAAGCGCCACGCTTCCCGAAGGGAGAAAGGCGGACAGGTATCCGGTAAGCGGCAGG
GTCGGAACAGGAGAGCGCACGAGGGAGCTTCCAGGGGGAAACGCCTGGTATCTTTATAGTCCTGTCGGGT
TTCGCCACCTCTGACTTGAGCGTCGATTTTTGTGATGCTCGTCAGGGGGGCGGAGCCTATGGAAAAACGC
CAGCAACGCGGCCTTTTTACGGTTCCTGGCCTTTTGCTGGCCTTTTGCTCACATGTTCTTTCCTGCGTTA
TCCCCTGATTCTGTGGATAACCGTATTACCGCCATGCAT
